Addgene plasmid #148083: pAc5.1B-lambdaN-HA-DmPAN3-FLLWGYHRtoEEEAEAAA-dsRNAres_Y
Purpose: Insect Expression of DmPAN3-FLLWGYHRtoEEEAEAAA-dsRNAres
Depositing lab: Elisa Izaurralde. Depositing organization: Max Planck Institute for Developmental Biology. Publication: An asymmetric PAN3 dimer recruits a single PAN2 exonuclease to mediate mRNA deadenylation and decay. Jonas S, Christie M, Peter D, Bhandari D, Loh B, Huntzinger E, Weichenrieder O, Izaurralde E. Nat Struct Mol Biol. 2014 Jul;21(7):599-608. doi: 10.1038/nsmb.2837. Epub 2014 Jun 1. PubMed 24880343.
Backbone
  Vector backbone: Unknown
  Vector type: Insect Expression
Growth in bacteria
  Bacterial resistance: Ampicillin, 100 μg/mL
  Growth temperature: 37°C
  Growth strain: DH5alpha
  Copy number: Low Copy
Gene/Insert
  Gene/Insert name: DmPAN3-FLLWGYHRtoEEEAEAAA-dsRNAres
  Species: D. melanogaster (fly)
  Entrez Gene: CG11486 (a.k.a. Dmel_CG11486, Dmel\CG11486, PAN3)
  Cloning method: Unknown
Terms and licenses: Academic/Nonprofit Terms; Industry Terms: Not Available to Industry
Depositor comments: ORF extracted from the NCBI: LD14901 Plasmids from this collection were made available to the research community and donated after the lab closed. Please note that the sequence provided by the depositing laboratory may be theoretical/predicted or based on Sanger sequencing results. There may be discrepancies between sequencing results obtained by Addgene and the depositor sequence. If an Addgene verified sequence is not available, please contact before placing your order to request that our lab fully sequence the plasmid.
How to cite: pAc5.1B-lambdaN-HA-DmPAN3-FLLWGYHRtoEEEAEAAA-dsRNAres_Y was a gift from Elisa Izaurralde (Addgene plasmid # 148083 ; http://n2t.net/addgene:148083 ; RRID:Addgene_148083)
