[The description below was written by a language model from this plasmid's Addgene catalogue record and pLannotate feature annotations shown in this document.]
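Description:
pAc5.1B-lambdaN-HA-DmPAN3-FLLWGYHRtoEEEAEAAA-dsRNAres_Y is an insect-cell expression plasmid of about 7.8 kb. The catalogue lists its backbone as unknown, although the name and feature layout point to a pAc5.1-type vector. It is propagated in E. coli through a ColE1/pUC-family origin and selected with ampicillin via the bla gene and its promoter. The repository lists it as low copy even though this origin is usually described as high copy. A short tetracycline-resistance fragment and a piece of SV40 large T antigen are also annotated; they appear to be non-functional backbone remnants. No selectable marker for insect cells is annotated.

Expression is driven by the constitutive Drosophila melanogaster actin 5C promoter and terminated by an SV40 polyadenylation signal. The open reading frame begins with a short fragment of the bacteriophage lambda N protein, followed by an HA epitope (annotated as a fragment of a 3xHA tag) and then the Drosophila PAN3 coding sequence (CG11486), the regulatory subunit of the PAN2–PAN3 cytoplasmic deadenylase. The lambda N peptide binds boxB RNA hairpins, so such fusions are generally used to tether a protein to a boxB-containing reporter mRNA and measure its effect on that transcript. HA allows detection or immunoprecipitation. A vector-derived V5 tag lies downstream of PAN3, but the record does not show whether it is translated in frame.

According to the name, this PAN3 variant carries a cluster of substitutions (FLLWGYHR to EEEAEAAA) and is dsRNA-resistant, meaning it should escape RNAi directed against endogenous PAN3 in knockdown-and-rescue experiments. The record does not state which interaction or function the mutations disrupt. The associated study concerns PAN3 dimer recruitment of PAN2 in mRNA deadenylation and decay.
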