Features (pLannotate 1.2.2; 11 found; start..end, strand, type, name):
     56..2568    +  promoter       Ac5 promoter: Drosophila melanogaster actin 5C promoter
   2588..2653    +  CDS            N (fragment): REGN_LAMBD - Experimental evidence at protein level: Swiss-Prot protein existence level 1. Plays a role as a transcriptional antitermination factor that allows the virus to initiate its lytic phase. Activates expression of the delayed viral early genes by modifying host RNA polymerase (RNAP) into a form that is resistant to termination signals. This antitermination function requires the host NusA protein which serves to stabilize the interaction between antitermination protein N and host RNA polymerase. From Escherichia phage lambda (Bacteriophage lambda).
   2678..2704    +  CDS            3xHA (fragment): three tandem HA epitope tags
   2723..5092    +  CDS            PAN3: PAN3_DROME - Experimental evidence at protein level: Swiss-Prot protein existence level 1. Regulatory subunit of the poly(A)-nuclease (PAN) deadenylation complex, one of two cytoplasmic mRNA deadenylases involved in general and miRNA-mediated mRNA turnover. PAN specifically shortens poly(A) tails of RNA and the activity is stimulated by poly(A)-binding protein (PABP). PAN deadenylation is followed by rapid degradation of the shortened mRNA tails by the CCR4-NOT complex. Deadenylated mRNAs are then degraded by two alternative mechanisms, namely exosome-mediated 3'-5' exonucleolytic degradation,
   5131..5172    +  CDS            V5 tag: epitope tag from simian virus 5
   5272..5406    -  polyA_signal   SV40 poly(A) signal: SV40 polyadenylation signal
   5429..5513    -  CDS            large T antigen (fragment): large T antigen from SV40 (simian virus 40)
   5514..5984    +  CDS            TcR (fragment): tetracycline efflux protein; tet; confers resistance to tetracycline
   6028..6616    -  rep_origin     ori: high-copy-number ColE1/pMB1/pBR322/pUC origin of replication
   6787..7647    -  CDS            AmpR: β-lactamase; bla; confers resistance to ampicillin, carbenicillin, and related antibiotics
   7648..7752    -  promoter       AmpR promoter: bla
>Addgene plasmid #148083 | pAc5.1B-lambdaN-HA-DmPAN3-FLLWGYHRtoEEEAEAAA-dsRNAres_Y | depositor full sequence | sequence record 290530 | Full Sequence
CTTCAAGGAATTAATTCTATATTCTAAAAACACAAATGATACTTCTAAAAAAAATCATGAATGGCATCAA
CTCTGAATCAAATCTTTGCAGATGCACCTACTTCTCATTTCCACTGTCACATCATTTTTCCAGATCTCGC
TGCCTGTTATGTGGCCCACAAACCAAGACACGTTTTATGGCCATTAAAGCTGGCTGATCGTCGCCAAACA
CCAAATACATATCAATATGTACATTCGAGAAAGAAGCGATCAAAGAAGCGTCTTCGGGCGAGTAGGAGAA
TGCGGAGGAGAAGGAGAACGAGCTGATCTAGTATCTCTCCACAATCCAATGCCAACTGACCAACTGGCCA
TATTCGGAGCAATTTGAAGCCAATTTCCATCGCCTGGCGATCGCTCCATTCTTGGCTATATGTTTTTCAC
CGTTCCCGGGGCCATTTTCAAAGACTCGTCGGTAAGATAAGATTGTGTCACTCGCTGTCTCTCTTCATTT
GTCGAAGAATGCTGAGGAATTTCGCGATGACGTCGGCGAGTATTTTGAAGAATGAGAATAATTTGTATTT
ATACGAAAATCAGTTAGTGGAATTTTCTACAAAAACATGTTATCTATAGATAATTTTGTTGCAAAATATG
TTGACTATGACAAAGATTGTATGTATATACCTTTAATGTATTCTCATTTTCTTATGTATTTATAATGGCA
ATGATGATACTGATGATATTTTAAGATGATGCCAGACCACAGGCTGATTTCTGCGTCTTTTGCCGAACGC
AGTGCATGTGCGGTTGTTGTTTTTTGGAATAGTTTCAATTTTCGGACTGTCCGCTTTGATTTCAGTTTCT
TGGCTTATTCAAAAAGCAAAGTAAAGCCAAAAAAGCGAGATGGCAATACCAAATGCGGCAAAACGGTAGT
GGAAGGAAAGGGGTGCGGGGCAGCGGAAGGAAGGGTGGGGCGGGGCGTGGCGGGGTCTGTGGCTGGGCGC
GACGTCACCGACGTTGGAGCCACTCCTTTGACCATGTGTGCGTGTGTGTATTATTCGTGTCTCGCCACTC
GCCGGTTGTTTTTTTCTTTTTATCTCGCTCTCTCTAGCGCCATCTCGTACGCATGCTCAACGCACCGCAT
GTTGCCGTGTCCTTTATGCGTCATTTTGGCTCGAAATAGGCAATTATTTAAACAAAGATTAGTCAACGAA
AACGCTAAAATAAATAAGTCTACAATATGGTTACTTATTGCCATGTGTGTGCAGCCAACGATAGCAACAA
AAGCAACAACACAGTGGCTTTCCCTCTTTCACTTTTTGTTTGCAAGCGCGTGCGAGCAAGACGGCACGAC
CGGCAAACGCAATTACGCTGACAAAGAGCAGACGAAGTTTTGGCCGAAAAACATCAAGGCGCCTGATACG
AATGCATTTGCAATAACAATTGCGATATTTAATATTGTTTATGAAGCTGTTTGACTTCAAAACACACAAA
AAAAAAAATAAAACAAATTATTTGAAAGAGAATTAGGAATCGGACAGCTTATCGTTACGGGCTAACAGCA
CACCGAGACGAAATAGCTTACCTGACGTCACAGCCTCTGGAAGAACTGCCGCCAAGCAGAGAGAGAGAGA
AAAAGAGGGAGAGCAGCTTAGACCGCATGTGCTTGTGTGTGAGGCGTCTCTCTCTTCGTCTCCTGTTTGC
GCAAACGCATAGACTGCACTGAGAAAATCGATTACCTATTTTTTATGAATGAATATTTGCACTATTACTA
TTCAAAACTATTAAGATAGCAATCACATTCAATAGCCAAATACTATACCACCTGAGCGATGCAACGAAAT
GATCAATTTGAGCAAAAATGCTGCATATTTAGGACGGCATCATTATAGAAATGCTTCTTGCTGTGTACTT
TTCTCTCGTCTGGCAGCTGTTTCGCCGTTATTGTTAAAACCGGCTTAAGTTAGGTGTGTTTTCTACGACT
AGTGATGCCCCTACTAGAAGATGTGTGTTGCACAAATGTCCCTGAATAACCAATTTGAAGTGCAGATAGC
AGTAAACGTAAGCTAATATGAATATTATTTAACTGTAATGTTTTAATATCGCTGGACATTACTAATAAAC
CCACTATAAACACATGTACATATGTATGTTTTGGCATACAATGAGTAGTTGGGGAAAAAATGTGTAAAAG
CACCGTGACCATCACAGCATAAAGATAACCAGCTGAAGTATCGAATATGAGTAACCCCCAAATTGAATCA
CATGCCGCAACTGATAGGACCCATGGAAGTACACTCTTCATGGCGATATACAAGACACACACAAGCACGA
ACACCCAGTTGCGGAGGAAATTCTCCGTAAATGAAAACCCAATCGGCGAACAATTCATACCCATATATGG
TAAAAGTTTTGAACGCGACTTGAGAGCGGAGAGCATTGCGGCTGATAAGGTTTTAGCGCTAAGCGGGCTT
TATAAAACGGGCTGCGGGACCAGTTTTCATATCACTACCGTTTGAGTTCTTGTGCTGTGTGGATACTCCT
CCCGACACAAAGCCGCTCCATCAGCCAGCAGTCGTCTAATCCAGAGACCCCGGATCGGGGTACCAACATG
GACGCACAAACACGACGACGTGAGCGTCGCGCTGAGAAACAAGCTCAATGGAAAGCTGCAAACGGTGGAT
CTCCTCCACATATGGCTTACCCATACGATGTTCCAGATTACGCTCCTCCAAGCTTGAATTCTATGTGTTC
CACATACGGCCTGCTTTCATTCGAATTCTCGGACACCGCCGCCATGGACCCGATCTTTTTTTCCCCGACC
AACGGCATTCCCAGTGAATCGAAGCTGGCTACATACATGAACCGCCAAAACGTGGCTACGCCCTCCGGAT
ACGGTTTGAACAATGGATTTAGTCTTCTCAACCTGGACTCCCCGCTCAACAAGAAAAGCCAAGTGACCCC
CCAATCCCCGGAATTTATCCCCACCCGTCTCGGATCCACCCCGAATTTTTACGCCCCGTACCATAATGCC
CCGATGCAGCTATCGAACGGACTGAACGGAGTGAACGGTCTAACGGCTGCTGCTGCTGCGGCCGCCGCCG
CTGCTGCTGCTGCTGCTGCTGCCGTCCCGAGCAGCACCAGTTCCGCCAGCAGCGCTTCCGTCACGATTTC
CAAGACCGCTAATGGCGGAGCTAGCATGCTGGCTTTGCAGAAAACGGCTAGCATTGCTTCAGTTACGATT
GCCCAGCAACAACCGCAACACCCGCAAAAGCAACAGCAACACCCCCCCTCCGTCGGAGGCGGCGCCGTCA
GCGCTGCTAGCGCTCCGATCGCTATCTCGGGAGCCCCGCCCAACCCGGCTGCGGCCCCCTTTGTGTCCTC
CATGAGCGCCCAAACCCCCTTGAAAGGACGAGGAGCTATGATGCGTCAAGAGTCGCCGACCGCTGCTATG
ATCTCCGGAGCCGGTCCGGGCGAAAAATCGCCACCGCACGGGATGACGCCGCACGGAGCATCGCCCATAC
CATCAGCGCTGCCCACCAGCGTGCACCAGGAGAACGTAGGCGGCACCATATACTTCTATCCGACTGCCAA
CGCACAGAACAGCCAGCCCGTCGTCAATTCCATGGTGGTGGATGGAACGCATCCGGCTCTCCATGGCGTG
AGTGCTGTGGCGCCGATGAGTGCGGGCGTTCCGGCGGCCATGATGTACACGGGGCATGTGTATCCGGGAC
CGTCCTCCAACGTGGTCACCATGCAGCCAAAGACGCTGCTGGAGTCGGCCTTCTTTATGCCCGACGAGAT
GCGCGCCGAAGTCCTCGCCCGCAACGAGATCTCTAACCTGATCATGGACGCAGCGGAGGCTGCGCAGCAC
GCTCTACCGCTGGAGGTGGAGAACTACCATGCCCTGTATCCACTGGAACCGCCGGCGCAGCCGTTGCACG
CCAAGCTCACGTTCCCCGCCACCACTTATAGGGCCACGCACAACACGACGGGCTACAAGTACTGCCTGCG
AAGAATACATGGTTTCCGCCTGCAGTCGACCAAGTGCATGACGCTGGTGGAGATGTGGAAGAAGCTGCAG
CACACGAATGTGGTACAACTGCGTGAGGTGTTCACGACGAAAGCATTTGGTGATAACTCTTTAGTATTAG
TGTACGACTATCATCCCGGCTCACAAACATTACTGGCCAAATACTTCACTCCGGCGCCAGAGACCAACGG
GTACACTGATCCATTCCAAGGCGAGGCCCGCCCCTTCAGTCATAAGAGTAACATGCAGCGAACGAGCAAT
GGACCGCTGCTACCGGAGGCCACCATCTGGTCGATCATCATGCAGCTGACCGCCGGCTTAAAAGCCATCC
ACCATGCCGGTCTTGCCTGCAAGGTTCTGGATCCCACAAAGATTATAGTGACGGGCAAGCGTGTACGGTT
TAGCTCATGCTGCATTTCGGATATAACGCAATTCGATCCGAATGCATCCAATCCCTTGGCGCTGGTTAAT
ATGCATCAGCAGGACGATCTGACCGCTTTGGGTCGCTTAGTATTAGCTTTGGCCTGCCGCTGTCTTCAAT
CCGTGCAACGCGACAATGTCCAGTCCAGCATCGATATGGTCACGCGAAACTACTCCACCGATCTGCGAAA
CTTTATTGTTTACCTCTTCACCACCAATAATCGTCGCTCCGTGACCGACCTGATGCCGATGATTGGTGCC
CGCGAATATACGCAAGAAGATGCAGAACAGAGCAAAATTGATATGCAGGAGGACGAGTTGGCCAAGGAGA
TGGAGAACGGGCGGTTATATCGCATTTTGGTCAAACTTAATAGCATCAACGAGCGACCCGACTTTAATCT
GGACTGCACTGCGTCTGAGACTGAGGATAGATACATGTTGAAATTATTCCGTGATGCTTTGTTCCATTCC
GTCACTGAGGATGGCCGGCCCTGGCTAGATCACGCAGCCATTGTACAATGCCTCAACAAGCTGGATGCTG
GCTCCATAGAGGCGGTGCAACTGATGTCCCGCGACGAGCAATCGGTACTCATCGTCTCCTATGCTGAACT
CAAGAATTGTCTGGAGAACGCCTTCTCCGAACTGATGTCAAGTGCGGCCAACTGAGCGGCCGCTCGAGTC
TAGAGGGCCCGCGGTTCGAAGGTAAGCCTATCCCTAACCCTCTCCTCGGTCTCGATTCTACGCGTACCGG
TCATCATCACCATCACCATTGAGTTTAAACCCGCTGATCAGCCTCGACTGTGCCTTCTAAGGCCTGAGCT
CGCTGATCAGCCTCGATCGAGGATCCAGACATGATAAGATACATTGATGAGTTTGGACAAACCACAACTA
GAATGCAGTGAAAAAAATGCTTTATTTGTGAAATTTGTGATGCTATTGCTTTATTTGTAACCATTATAAG
CTGCAATAAACAAGTTAACAACAACAATTGCATTCATTTTATGTTTCAGGTTCAGGGGGAGGTGTGGGAG
GTTTTTTAAAGCAAGTAAAACCTCTACAAATGTGGTATGGCTGATTATGATCAGTCGACCGATGCCCTTG
AGAGCCTTCAACCCAGTCAGCTCCTTCCGGTGGGCGCGGGGCATGACTATCGTCGCCGCACTTATGACTG
TCTTCTTTATCATGCAACTCGTAGGACAGGTGCCGGCAGCGCTCTGGGTCATTTTCGGCGAGGACCGCTT
TCGCTGGAGCGCGACGATGATCGGCCTGTCGCTTGCGGTATTCGGAATCTTGCACGCCCTCGCTCAAGCC
TTCGTCACTGGTCCCGCCACCAAACGTTTCGGCGAGAAGCAGGCCATTATCGCCGGCATGGCGGCCGACG
CGCTGGGCTACGTCTTGCTGGCGTTCGCGACGCGAGGCTGGATGGCCTTCCCCATTATGATTCTTCTCGC
TTCCGGCGGCATCGGGATGCCCGCGTTGCAGGCCATGCTGTCCAGGCAGGTAGATGACGACCATCAGGGA
CAGCTTCAAGGATCGCTCGCGGCTCTTACCAGCCAGCAAAAGGCCAGGAACCGTAAAAAGGCCGCGTTGC
TGGCGTTTTTCCATAGGCTCCGCCCCCCTGACGAGCATCACAAAAATCGACGCTCAAGTCAGAGGTGGCG
AAACCCGACAGGACTATAAAGATACCAGGCGTTTCCCCCTGGAAGCTCCCTCGTGCGCTCTCCTGTTCCG
ACCCTGCCGCTTACCGGATACCTGTCCGCCTTTCTCCCTTCGGGAAGCGTGGCGCTTTCTCAATGCTCAC
GCTGTAGGTATCTCAGTTCGGTGTAGGTCGTTCGCTCCAAGCTGGGCTGTGTGCACGAACCCCCCGTTCA
GCCCGACCGCTGCGCCTTATCCGGTAACTATCGTCTTGAGTCCAACCCGGTAAGACACGACTTATCGCCA
CTGGCAGCAGCCACTGGTAACAGGATTAGCAGAGCGAGGTATGTAGGCGGTGCTACAGAGTTCTTGAAGT
GGTGGCCTAACTACGGCTACACTAGAAGGACAGTATTTGGTATCTGCGCTCTGCTGAAGCCAGTTACCTT
CGGAAAAAGAGTTGGTAGCTCTTGATCCGGCAAACAAACCACCGCTGGTAGCGGTGGTTTTTTTGTTTGC
AAGCAGCAGATTACGCGCAGAAAAAAAGGATCTCAAGAAGATCCTTTGATCTTTTCTACGGGGTCTGACG
CTCAGTGGAACGAAAACTCACGTTAAGGGATTTTGGTCATGAGATTATCAAAAAGGATCTTCACCTAGAT
CCTTTTAAATTAAAAATGAAGTTTTAAATCAATCTAAAGTATATATGAGTAAACTTGGTCTGACAGTTAC
CAATGCTTAATCAGTGAGGCACCTATCTCAGCGATCTGTCTATTTCGTTCATCCATAGTTGCCTGACTCC
CCGTCGTGTAGATAACTACGATACGGGAGGGCTTACCATCTGGCCCCAGTGCTGCAATGATACCGCGAGA
CCCACGCTCACCGGCTCCAGATTTATCAGCAATAAACCAGCCAGCCGGAAGGGCCGAGCGCAGAAGTGGT
CCTGCAACTTTATCCGCCTCCATCCAGTCTATTAATTGTTGCCGGGAAGCTAGAGTAAGTAGTTCGCCAG
TTAATAGTTTGCGCAACGTTGTTGCCATTGCTGCAGGCATCGTGGTGTCACGCTCGTCGTTTGGTATGGC
TTCATTCAGCTCCGGTTCCCAACGATCAAGGCGAGTTACATGATCCCCCATGTTGTGCAAAAAAGCGGTT
AGCTCCTTCGGTCCTCCGATCGTTGTCAGAAGTAAGTTGGCCGCAGTGTTATCACTCATGGTTATGGCAG
CACTGCATAATTCTCTTACTGTCATGCCATCCGTAAGATGCTTTTCTGTGACTGGTGAGTACTCAACCAA
GTCATTCTGAGAATAGTGTATGCGGCGACCGAGTTGCTCTTGCCCGGCGTCAACACGGGATAATACCGCG
CCACATAGCAGAACTTTAAAAGTGCTCATCATTGGAAAACGTTCTTCGGGGCGAAAACTCTCAAGGATCT
TACCGCTGTTGAGATCCAGTTCGATGTAACCCACTCGTGCACCCAACTGATCTTCAGCATCTTTTACTTT
CACCAGCGTTTCTGGGTGAGCAAAAACAGGAAGGCAAAATGCCGCAAAAAAGGGAATAAGGGCGACACGG
AAATGTTGAATACTCATACTCTTCCTTTTTCAATATTATTGAAGCATTTATCAGGGTTATTGTCTCATGA
GCGGATACATATTTGAATGTATTTAGAAAAATAAACAAATAGGGGTTCCGCGCACATTTCCCCGAAAAGT
GCCACCTGACGTCTAAGAAACCATTATTATCATGACATTAACCTATAAAAATAGGCGTATCACGAGGCCC
TTTCGT
